Addgene plasmid #57829: pL-CRISPR.SFFV.PAC
Purpose: Lentiviral CRISPR-Cas9 delivery for SpCas9 and sgRNA, Puromycin resistance, SFFV Promoter driven
Depositing lab: Benjamin Ebert. Depositing organization: Brigham and Women's Hospital. Publication: Generation of mouse models of myeloid malignancy with combinatorial genetic lesions using CRISPR-Cas9 genome editing. Heckl D, Kowalczyk MS, Yudovich D, Belizaire R, Puram RV, McConkey ME, Thielke A, Aster JC, Regev A, Ebert BL. Nat Biotechnol. 2014 Jun 22. doi: 10.1038/nbt.2951. PubMed 24952903.
Backbone
  Vector backbone: pLKO.005
  Total vector size (bp): 13615
  Vector type: Lentiviral, CRISPR
  Selectable markers: Puromycin
Growth in bacteria
  Bacterial resistance: Ampicillin, 100 μg/mL
  Growth temperature: 37°C
  Growth strain: Stbl3
  Copy number: High Copy
Gene/Insert 1
  Gene/Insert name: SpCas9
  Species: S. pyogenes
  Insert size (bp): 4300
  Tag / fusion protein: FLAG (N terminal on insert)
Gene/Insert 2
  Gene/Insert name: Sp sgRNA scaffold
  Insert size (bp): 75
Gene/Insert 3
  Gene/Insert name: SFFV (alt name: Spleen Focus Forming Virus promoter)
  Species: Synthetic
  Insert size (bp): 415
Gene/Insert 4
  Gene/Insert name: P2A-PAC (alt name: Puromycine resistance gene)
  Species: Synthetic
  Insert size (bp): 750
Terms and licenses: Academic/Nonprofit Terms; Industry Terms: Not Available to Industry
Depositor comments: Please note that this plasmid contains the 1.9kb stuffer from the pLKO.005 vector backbone between the BsmBI sites used for sgRNA cloning.
How to cite: pL-CRISPR.SFFV.PAC was a gift from Benjamin Ebert (Addgene plasmid # 57829 ; http://n2t.net/addgene:57829 ; RRID:Addgene_57829)
