[The description below was written by a language model from this plasmid's Addgene catalogue record and pLannotate feature annotations shown in this document.]
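Description:
pL-CRISPR.SFFV.PAC is an all-in-one lentiviral CRISPR-Cas9 vector of 13,615 bp built on the pLKO.005 backbone, delivering both Streptococcus pyogenes Cas9 and a single guide RNA from one provirus. It is propagated in E. coli as a high-copy plasmid through a ColE1/pUC-type origin with ampicillin resistance (AmpR), and also carries an f1 origin and an SV40 origin. The viral framework is of the self-inactivating type: an RSV promoter fused to a truncated HIV-1 5' LTR drives genomic RNA production in packaging cells, followed by the Ψ packaging signal, a gag fragment, the Rev response element for Rev-dependent nuclear export, a cPPT/CTS, WPRE to enhance transcript expression, and a ΔU3 3' LTR that inactivates LTR promoter activity after integration.

Two expression units sit between the LTRs. A human U6 RNA polymerase III promoter drives the sgRNA cassette, in which a stuffer of about 1.9 kb inherited from pLKO.005 lies between BsmBI sites upstream of the S. pyogenes gRNA scaffold. The stuffer is replaced by the targeting sequence during guide cloning, and the bacterial deoC1 match annotated in this interval is evidently part of the stuffer rather than a functional payload. Downstream, the spleen focus-forming virus (SFFV) promoter drives N-terminally FLAG-tagged SpCas9, which the automated annotation splits into overlapping N- and C-terminal segments. Cas9 is linked through a P2A self-cleaving peptide to puromycin N-acetyltransferase (PAC), so that Cas9 and the puromycin marker come from a single transcript and transduced cells can be selected with puromycin. The associated publication used this vector system for genome editing to generate mouse models of myeloid malignancy with combined genetic lesions.
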