Features (pLannotate 1.2.2; 30 found; start..end, strand, type, name):
      5..231     +  promoter       RSV promoter: Rous sarcoma virus enhancer/promoter
    232..412     +  LTR            5' LTR (truncated): truncated 5' long terminal repeat (LTR) from HIV-1
    459..584     +  misc_feature   HIV-1 Ψ: packaging signal of human immunodeficiency virus type 1
    568..931     +  CDS            HIV-1 gag (fragment): gag protein from human immunodeficiency virus 1; gag
   1077..1310    +  misc_feature   RRE: The Rev response element (RRE) of HIV-1 allows for Rev-dependent mRNA export from the nucleus to the cytoplasm.
   1687..1713    +  CDS            Rev (fragment): human immunodeficiency virus 1 (HIV-1) Rev protein; rev; enhances nuclear export of unspliced and incompletely spliced viral mRNAs
   1717..1957    +  promoter       U6 promoter: RNA polymerase III promoter for human U6 snRNA
   2143..2802    -  CDS            deoC1: DEOC1_STAAN - Also known as dra. Experimental evidence at protein level: Swiss-Prot protein existence level 1. Catalyzes a reversible aldol reaction between acetaldehyde and D-glyceraldehyde 3-phosphate to generate 2-deoxy-D-ribose 5- phosphate. From Staphylococcus aureus (strain N315).
   3847..3922    +  misc_RNA       gRNA scaffold: guide RNA scaffold for the Streptococcus pyogenes CRISPR/Cas9 system
   3970..4087    +  misc_feature   cPPT/CTS: central polypurine tract and central termination sequence of HIV-1
   4145..4546    +  promoter       SFFV promoter: spleen focus-forming virus long terminal repeat (LTR) promoter
   4636..6351    +  CDS            Cas9(N): N-terminal portion of Streptococcus pyogenes Cas9 (Zetsche et al., 2015)
   6238..8736    +  CDS            Cas9(C): C-terminal portion of Streptococcus pyogenes Cas9 (Zetsche et al., 2015)
   8857..9456    +  CDS            PuroR (fragment): puromycin N-acetyltransferase; pac from Streptomyces; confers resistance to puromycin
   9472..10060   +  misc_feature   WPRE: woodchuck hepatitis virus posttranscriptional regulatory element
  10111..10130   +  misc_feature   cPPT/CTS (fragment): central polypurine tract and central termination sequence of HIV-1
  10132..10365   +  LTR            3' LTR (ΔU3): self-inactivating 3' long terminal repeat (LTR) from HIV-1
  10443..10564   +  polyA_signal   SV40 poly(A) signal: SV40 polyadenylation signal
  10604..10739   +  rep_origin     SV40 ori: SV40 origin of replication
  10760..10778   -  promoter       T7 promoter: promoter for bacteriophage T7 RNA polymerase
  10786..10941   +  CDS            lacZα (fragment): LacZα fragment of β-galactosidase; lacZ fragment
  10946..11374   +  rep_origin     f1 ori (sequence partly withheld): f1 bacteriophage origin of replication; arrow indicates direction of (+) strand synthesis
  11427..11531   +  promoter       AmpR promoter: bla
  11532..12392   +  CDS            AmpR: β-lactamase; bla; confers resistance to ampicillin, carbenicillin, and related antibiotics
  12563..13151   +  rep_origin     ori: high-copy-number ColE1/pMB1/pBR322/pUC origin of replication
  13334..13426   +  CDS            lacI (fragment): lac repressor; lacI; The lac repressor binds to the lac operator to inhibit transcription in E. coli. This inhibition can be relieved by adding lactose or isopropyl-β-D-thiogalactopyranoside (IPTG).
  13439..13460   +  protein_bind   CAP binding site: CAP binding activates transcription in the presence of cAMP. E. coli catabolite activator protein
  13475..13505   +  promoter       lac promoter: promoter for the E. coli lac operon
  13509..13531   +  protein_bind   lac operator (fragment): The lac repressor binds to the lac operator to inhibit transcription in E. coli. This inhibition can be relieved by adding lactose or isopropyl-β-D-thiogalactopyranoside (IPTG). lac repressor encoded by lacI
  13574..13592   +  promoter       T3 promoter: promoter for bacteriophage T3 RNA polymerase
>Addgene plasmid #57829 | pL-CRISPR.SFFV.PAC | depositor full sequence | sequence record 89983 | pL-CRISPR.SFFV.PAC sequence 13615 bps
TTAATGTAGTCTTATGCAATACTCTTGTAGTCTTGCAACATGGTAACGATGAGTTAGCAACATGCCTTAC
AAGGAGAGAAAAAGCACCGTGCATGCCGATTGGTGGAAGTAAGGTGGTACGATCGTGCCTTATTAGGAAG
GCAACAGACGGGTCTGACATGGATTGGACGAACCACTGAATTGCCGCATTGCAGAGATATTGTATTTAAG
TGCCTAGCTCGATACATAAACGGGTCTCTCTGGTTAGACCAGATCTGAGCCTGGGAGCTCTCTGGCTAAC
TAGGGAACCCACTGCTTAAGCCTCAATAAAGCTTGCCTTGAGTGCTTCAAGTAGTGTGTGCCCGTCTGTT
GTGTGACTCTGGTAACTAGAGATCCCTCAGACCCTTTTAGTCAGTGTGGAAAATCTCTAGCAGTGGCGCC
CGAACAGGGACTTGAAAGCGAAAGGGAAACCAGAGGAGCTCTCTCGACGCAGGACTCGGCTTGCTGAAGC
GCGCACGGCAAGAGGCGAGGGGCGGCGACTGGTGAGTACGCCAAAAATTTTGACTAGCGGAGGCTAGAAG
GAGAGAGATGGGTGCGAGAGCGTCAGTATTAAGCGGGGGAGAATTAGATCGCGATGGGAAAAAATTCGGT
TAAGGCCAGGGGGAAAGAAAAAATATAAATTAAAACATATAGTATGGGCAAGCAGGGAGCTAGAACGATT
CGCAGTTAATCCTGGCCTGTTAGAAACATCAGAAGGCTGTAGACAAATACTGGGACAGCTACAACCATCC
CTTCAGACAGGATCAGAAGAACTTAGATCATTATATAATACAGTAGCAACCCTCTATTGTGTGCATCAAA
GGATAGAGATAAAAGACACCAAGGAAGCTTTAGACAAGATAGAGGAAGAGCAAAACAAAAGTAAGACCAC
CGCACAGCAAGCGGCCGCTGATCTTCAGACCTGGAGGAGGAGATATGAGGGACAATTGGAGAAGTGAATT
ATATAAATATAAAGTAGTAAAAATTGAACCATTAGGAGTAGCACCCACCAAGGCAAAGAGAAGAGTGGTG
CAGAGAGAAAAAAGAGCAGTGGGAATAGGAGCTTTGTTCCTTGGGTTCTTGGGAGCAGCAGGAAGCACTA
TGGGCGCAGCGTCAATGACGCTGACGGTACAGGCCAGACAATTATTGTCTGGTATAGTGCAGCAGCAGAA
CAATTTGCTGAGGGCTATTGAGGCGCAACAGCATCTGTTGCAACTCACAGTCTGGGGCATCAAGCAGCTC
CAGGCAAGAATCCTGGCTGTGGAAAGATACCTAAAGGATCAACAGCTCCTGGGGATTTGGGGTTGCTCTG
GAAAACTCATTTGCACCACTGCTGTGCCTTGGAATGCTAGTTGGAGTAATAAATCTCTGGAACAGATTTG
GAATCACACGACCTGGATGGAGTGGGACAGAGAAATTAACAATTACACAAGCTTAATACACTCCTTAATT
GAAGAATCGCAAAACCAGCAAGAAAAGAATGAACAAGAATTATTGGAATTAGATAAATGGGCAAGTTTGT
GGAATTGGTTTAACATAACAAATTGGCTGTGGTATATAAAATTATTCATAATGATAGTAGGAGGCTTGGT
AGGTTTAAGAATAGTTTTTGCTGTACTTTCTATAGTGAATAGAGTTAGGCAGGGATATTCACCATTATCG
TTTCAGACCCACCTCCCAACCCCGAGGGGACCCAGAGAGGGCCTATTTCCCATGATTCCTTCATATTTGC
ATATACGATACAAGGCTGTTAGAGAGATAATTAGAATTAATTTGACTGTAAACACAAAGATATTAGTACA
AAATACGTGACGTAGAAAGTAATAATTTCTTGGGTAGTTTGCAGTTTTAAAATTATGTTTTAAAATGGAC
TATCATATGCTTACCGTAACTTGAAAGTATTTCGATTTCTTGGCTTTATATATCTTGTGGAAAGGACGAA
ACACCGGAGACGGTTGTAAATGAGCACACAAAATACACATGCTAAAATATTATATTCTATGACCTTTATA
AAATCAACCAAAATCTTCTTTTTAATAACTTTAGTATCAATAATTAGAATTTTTATGTTCCTTTTTGCAA
ACTTTTAATAAAAATGAGCAAAATAAAAAAACGCTAGTTTTAGTAACTCGCGTTGTTTTCTTCACCTTTA
ATAATAGCTACTCCACCACTTGTTCCTAAGCGGTCAGCTCCTGCTTCAATCATTTTTTGAGCATCTTCAA
ATGTTCTAACTCCACCAGCTGCTTTAACTAAAGCATTGTCTTTAACAACTGACTTCATTAGTTTAACATC
TTCAAATGTTGCACCTGATTTTGAAAATCCTGTTGATGTTTTAACAAATTCTAATCCAGCTTCAACAGCT
ATTTCACAAGCTTTCATGATTTCTTCTTTTGTTAATAAACAATTTTCCATAATACATTTAACAACATGTG
ATCCAGCTGCTTTTTTTACAGCTTTCATGTCTTCTAAAACTAATTCATAATTTTTGTCTTTTAATGCACC
AATATTTAATACCATATCAATTTCTGTTGCACCATCTTTAATTGCTTCAGAAACTTCGAATGCTTTTGTA
GCTGTTGTGCATGCACCTAGAGGAAAACCTACAACATTTGTTATTCCTACATTTGTGCCTTTTAATAATT
CTTTACAATAGCTTGTTCAATATGAATTAACACAAACTGTTGCAAAATCAAATTCAATTGCTTCATCACA
TAATTGTTTAATTTCAGCTTTCGTAGCATCTTGTTTTAATAATGTGTGATCTATATATTTGTTTAGTTTC
ATTTTTTCTCCTATATATTCATTTTTAATTTTAATTCTTTAATAATTTCGTCTACTTTAACTTTAGCGTT
TTGAACAGATTCACCAACACCTATAAAATAAATTTTTAGTTTAGGTTCAGTTCCACTTGGGCGAACAGCA
AATCATGACTTATCTTCTAAATAAAATTTTAGTAAGTCTTGTCCTGGCATATTATACATTCCATCGATGT
AGTCTTCAACATTAACAACTTTAAGTCCAGCAATTTGAGTTAAGGGTGTTGCTCTCAATGATTTCATTAA
TGGTTCAATTTTTAATTTCTTTTCTTCTGGTTTAAAATTCAAGTTTAAAGTGAAAGTGTAATATGCACCC
ATTTCTTTAAATAAATCTTCTAAATAGTCTACTAATGTTTTATTTTGTTTTTTATAAAATCAAGCAGCCT
CTGCTATTAATATAGAAGCTTGTATTCCATCTTTATCTCTAGCTGAGTCATCAATTACATATCCATAACT
TTCTTCATAAGCAAAAACAAAATTTAATCCGTTATCTTCTTCTTTAGCAATTTCTCTACCCATTCATTTA
AATCCAGTTAAAGTTTTTACAATATTAACTCCATATTTTTCATGAGCGATTCTATCACCCAAATCACTTG
TTACAAAACTTGAATATAGAGCCGGATTTTTTGGAATGCTATTTAAGCGTTTTAGATTTGATAATTTTCA
ATCAATTAAAATTGGTCCTGTTTGATTTCCATCTAATCTTACAAAATGACCATCATGTTTTATTGCCATT
CCAAATCTGTCAGCATCTGGGTCATTCATAATAATAATATCTGCATCATGTTTAATACCATATTCAAGCG
GTATTTTTCATGCAGGATCAAATTCTGGATTTGGATTTACAACATTTTTAAATGTTTCATCTTCAAATGC
ATGCTCTTCAACCTCAATAACGTTATATCCTGATTCACGTAATATTTTTGGGGTAAATTTAGTTCCTGTT
CCATTAACTGCGCTAAAAATAATTTTTAAATCTTTTTTAGCTTCTTGCTCTTTTTTGTACGTCTCTGTTT
TAGAGCTAGAAATAGCAAGTTAAAATAAGGCTAGTCCGTTATCAACTTGAAAAAGTGGCACCGAGTCGGT
GCTTTTTTGAATTCTAGATCTTGAGACAAATGGCAGTATTCATCCACAATTTTAAAAGAAAAGGGGGGAT
TGGGGGGTACAGTGCAGGGGAAAGAATAGTAGACATAATAGCAACAGACATACAAACTAAAGAATTACAA
AAACAAATTACAAAAATTCAAAATTTTCGGGTTTATTACAGGGACAGCAGAGATCCACTTTGGCGCCGGC
TCGAGCGAGCTGCAGTAACGCCATTTTGCAAGGCATGGAAAAATACCAAACCAAGAATAGAGAAGTTCAG
ATCAAGGGCGGGTACATGAAAATAGCTAACGTTGGGCCAAACAGGATATCTGCGGTGAGCAGTTTCGGCC
CCGGCCCGGGGCCAAGAACAGATGGTCACCGCAGTTTCGGCCCCGGCCCGAGGCCAAGAACAGATGGTCC
CCAGATATGGCCCAACCCTCAGCAGTTTCTTAAGACCCATCAGATGTTTCCAGGCTCCCCCAAGGACCTG
AAATGACCCTGCGCCTTATTTGAATTAACCAATCAGCCTGCTTCTCGCTTCTGTTCGCGCGCTTCTGCTT
CCCGAGCTCTATAAAAGAGCTCACAACCCCTCACTCGGCGCGCCAGTCCTCCGACAGACTGAGTCGGATC
CGCCACCATGGATTACAAAGACGATGACGATAAGATGGCCCCAAAGAAGAAGCGGAAGGTCGGTATCCAC
GGAGTCCCAGCAGCCGACAAGAAGTACAGCATCGGCCTGGACATCGGCACCAACTCTGTGGGCTGGGCCG
TGATCACCGACGAGTACAAGGTGCCCAGCAAGAAATTCAAGGTGCTGGGCAACACCGACCGGCACAGCAT
CAAGAAGAACCTGATCGGAGCCCTGCTGTTCGACAGCGGCGAAACAGCCGAGGCCACCCGGCTGAAGAGA
ACCGCCAGAAGAAGATACACCAGACGGAAGAACCGGATCTGCTATCTGCAAGAGATCTTCAGCAACGAGA
TGGCCAAGGTGGACGACAGCTTCTTCCACAGACTGGAAGAGTCCTTCCTGGTGGAAGAGGATAAGAAGCA
CGAGCGGCACCCCATCTTCGGCAACATCGTGGACGAGGTGGCCTACCACGAGAAGTACCCCACCATCTAC
CACCTGAGAAAGAAACTGGTGGACAGCACCGACAAGGCCGACCTGCGGCTGATCTATCTGGCCCTGGCCC
ACATGATCAAGTTCCGGGGCCACTTCCTGATCGAGGGCGACCTGAACCCCGACAACAGCGACGTGGACAA
GCTGTTCATCCAGCTGGTGCAGACCTACAACCAGCTGTTCGAGGAAAACCCCATCAACGCCAGCGGCGTG
GACGCCAAGGCCATCCTGTCTGCCAGACTGAGCAAGAGCAGACGGCTGGAAAATCTGATCGCCCAGCTGC
CCGGCGAGAAGAAGAATGGCCTGTTCGGCAACCTGATTGCCCTGAGCCTGGGCCTGACCCCCAACTTCAA
GAGCAACTTCGACCTGGCCGAGGATGCCAAACTGCAGCTGAGCAAGGACACCTACGACGACGACCTGGAC
AACCTGCTGGCCCAGATCGGCGACCAGTACGCCGACCTGTTTCTGGCCGCCAAGAACCTGTCCGACGCCA
TCCTGCTGAGCGACATCCTGAGAGTGAACACCGAGATCACCAAGGCCCCCCTGAGCGCCTCTATGATCAA
GAGATACGACGAGCACCACCAGGACCTGACCCTGCTGAAAGCTCTCGTGCGGCAGCAGCTGCCTGAGAAG
TACAAAGAGATTTTCTTCGACCAGAGCAAGAACGGCTACGCCGGCTACATTGACGGCGGAGCCAGCCAGG
AAGAGTTCTACAAGTTCATCAAGCCCATCCTGGAAAAGATGGACGGCACCGAGGAACTGCTCGTGAAGCT
GAACAGAGAGGACCTGCTGCGGAAGCAGCGGACCTTCGACAACGGCAGCATCCCCCACCAGATCCACCTG
GGAGAGCTGCACGCCATTCTGCGGCGGCAGGAAGATTTTTACCCATTCCTGAAGGACAACCGGGAAAAGA
TCGAGAAGATCCTGACCTTCCGCATCCCCTACTACGTGGGCCCTCTGGCCAGGGGAAACAGCAGATTCGC
CTGGATGACCAGAAAGAGCGAGGAAACCATCACCCCCTGGAACTTCGAGGAAGTGGTGGACAAGGGCGCT
TCCGCCCAGAGCTTCATCGAGCGGATGACCAACTTCGATAAGAACCTGCCCAACGAGAAGGTGCTGCCCA
AGCACAGCCTGCTGTACGAGTACTTCACCGTGTATAACGAGCTGACCAAAGTGAAATACGTGACCGAGGG
AATGAGAAAGCCCGCCTTCCTGAGCGGCGAGCAGAAAAAGGCCATCGTGGACCTGCTGTTCAAGACCAAC
CGGAAAGTGACCGTGAAGCAGCTGAAAGAGGACTACTTCAAGAAAATCGAGTGCTTCGACTCCGTGGAAA
TCTCCGGCGTGGAAGATCGGTTCAACGCCTCCCTGGGCACATACCACGATCTGCTGAAAATTATCAAGGA
CAAGGACTTCCTGGACAATGAGGAAAACGAGGACATTCTGGAAGATATCGTGCTGACCCTGACACTGTTT
GAGGACAGAGAGATGATCGAGGAACGGCTGAAAACCTATGCCCACCTGTTCGACGACAAAGTGATGAAGC
AGCTGAAGCGGCGGAGATACACCGGCTGGGGCAGGCTGAGCCGGAAGCTGATCAACGGCATCCGGGACAA
GCAGTCCGGCAAGACAATCCTGGATTTCCTGAAGTCCGACGGCTTCGCCAACAGAAACTTCATGCAGCTG
ATCCACGACGACAGCCTGACCTTTAAAGAGGACATCCAGAAAGCCCAGGTGTCCGGCCAGGGCGATAGCC
TGCACGAGCACATTGCCAATCTGGCCGGCAGCCCCGCCATTAAGAAGGGCATCCTGCAGACAGTGAAGGT
GGTGGACGAGCTCGTGAAAGTGATGGGCCGGCACAAGCCCGAGAACATCGTGATCGAAATGGCCAGAGAG
AACCAGACCACCCAGAAGGGACAGAAGAACAGCCGCGAGAGAATGAAGCGGATCGAAGAGGGCATCAAAG
AGCTGGGCAGCCAGATCCTGAAAGAACACCCCGTGGAAAACACCCAGCTGCAGAACGAGAAGCTGTACCT
GTACTACCTGCAGAATGGGCGGGATATGTACGTGGACCAGGAACTGGACATCAACCGGCTGTCCGACTAC
GATGTGGACCATATCGTGCCTCAGAGCTTTCTGAAGGACGACTCCATCGACAACAAGGTGCTGACCAGAA
GCGACAAGAACCGGGGCAAGAGCGACAACGTGCCCTCCGAAGAGGTCGTGAAGAAGATGAAGAACTACTG
GCGGCAGCTGCTGAACGCCAAGCTGATTACCCAGAGAAAGTTCGACAATCTGACCAAGGCCGAGAGAGGC
GGCCTGAGCGAACTGGATAAGGCCGGCTTCATCAAGAGACAGCTGGTGGAAACCCGGCAGATCACAAAGC
ACGTGGCACAGATCCTGGACTCCCGGATGAACACTAAGTACGACGAGAATGACAAGCTGATCCGGGAAGT
GAAAGTGATCACCCTGAAGTCCAAGCTGGTGTCCGATTTCCGGAAGGATTTCCAGTTTTACAAAGTGCGC
GAGATCAACAACTACCACCACGCCCACGACGCCTACCTGAACGCCGTCGTGGGAACCGCCCTGATCAAAA
AGTACCCTAAGCTGGAAAGCGAGTTCGTGTACGGCGACTACAAGGTGTACGACGTGCGGAAGATGATCGC
CAAGAGCGAGCAGGAAATCGGCAAGGCTACCGCCAAGTACTTCTTCTACAGCAACATCATGAACTTTTTC
AAGACCGAGATTACCCTGGCCAACGGCGAGATCCGGAAGCGGCCTCTGATCGAGACAAACGGCGAAACCG
GGGAGATCGTGTGGGATAAGGGCCGGGATTTTGCCACCGTGCGGAAAGTGCTGAGCATGCCCCAAGTGAA
TATCGTGAAAAAGACCGAGGTGCAGACAGGCGGCTTCAGCAAAGAGTCTATCCTGCCCAAGAGGAACAGC
GATAAGCTGATCGCCAGAAAGAAGGACTGGGACCCTAAGAAGTACGGCGGCTTCGACAGCCCCACCGTGG
CCTATTCTGTGCTGGTGGTGGCCAAAGTGGAAAAGGGCAAGTCCAAGAAACTGAAGAGTGTGAAAGAGCT
GCTGGGGATCACCATCATGGAAAGAAGCAGCTTCGAGAAGAATCCCATCGACTTTCTGGAAGCCAAGGGC
TACAAAGAAGTGAAAAAGGACCTGATCATCAAGCTGCCTAAGTACTCCCTGTTCGAGCTGGAAAACGGCC
GGAAGAGAATGCTGGCCTCTGCCGGCGAACTGCAGAAGGGAAACGAACTGGCCCTGCCCTCCAAATATGT
GAACTTCCTGTACCTGGCCAGCCACTATGAGAAGCTGAAGGGCTCCCCCGAGGATAATGAGCAGAAACAG
CTGTTTGTGGAACAGCACAAGCACTACCTGGACGAGATCATCGAGCAGATCAGCGAGTTCTCCAAGAGAG
TGATCCTGGCCGACGCTAATCTGGACAAAGTGCTGTCCGCCTACAACAAGCACCGGGATAAGCCCATCAG
AGAGCAGGCCGAGAATATCATCCACCTGTTTACCCTGACCAATCTGGGAGCCCCTGCCGCCTTCAAGTAC
TTTGACACCACCATCGACCGGAAGAGGTACACCAGCACCAAAGAGGTGCTGGACGCCACCCTGATCCACC
AGAGCATCACCGGCCTGTACGAGACACGGATCGACCTGTCTCAGCTGGGAGGCGACAAGCGTCCTGCTGC
TACTAAGAAAGCTGGTCAAGCTAAGAAAAAGAAAGCTAGCGGCAGCGGCGCCACCAACTTCAGCCTGCTG
AAGCAGGCCGGCGACGTGGAGGAGAACCCCGGCCCCATGACCGAGTACAAGCCCACGGTGCGCCTCGCCA
CCCGCGACGACGTCCCCAGGGCCGTACGCACCCTCGCCGCCGCGTTCGCCGACTACCCCGCCACGCGCCA
CACCGTCGATCCGGACCGCCACATCGAGCGGGTCACCGAGCTGCAAGAACTCTTCCTCACGCGCGTCGGG
CTCGACATCGGCAAGGTGTGGGTCGCGGACGACGGCGCCGCGGTGGCGGTCTGGACCACGCCGGAGAGCG
TCGAAGCGGGGGCGGTGTTCGCCGAGATCGGCCCGCGCATGGCCGAGTTGAGCGGTTCCCGGCTGGCCGC
GCAGCAACAGATGGAAGGCCTCCTGGCGCCGCACCGGCCCAAGGAGCCCGCGTGGTTCCTGGCCACCGTC
GGAGTCTCGCCCGACCACCAGGGCAAGGGTCTGGGCAGCGCCGTCGTGCTCCCCGGAGTGGAGGCGGCCG
AGCGCGCCGGGGTGCCCGCCTTCCTGGAGACCTCCGCGCCCCGCAACCTCCCCTTCTACGAGCGGCTCGG
CTTCACCGTCACCGCCGACGTCGAGGTGCCCGAAGGACCGCGCACCTGGTGCATGACCCGCAAGCCCGGT
GCCTGAACGCGTTAAGTCGACAATCAACCTCTGGATTACAAAATTTGTGAAAGATTGACTGGTATTCTTA
ACTATGTTGCTCCTTTTACGCTATGTGGATACGCTGCTTTAATGCCTTTGTATCATGCTATTGCTTCCCG
TATGGCTTTCATTTTCTCCTCCTTGTATAAATCCTGGTTGCTGTCTCTTTATGAGGAGTTGTGGCCCGTT
GTCAGGCAACGTGGCGTGGTGTGCACTGTGTTTGCTGACGCAACCCCCACTGGTTGGGGCATTGCCACCA
CCTGTCAGCTCCTTTCCGGGACTTTCGCTTTCCCCCTCCCTATTGCCACGGCGGAACTCATCGCCGCCTG
CCTTGCCCGCTGCTGGACAGGGGCTCGGCTGTTGGGCACTGACAATTCCGTGGTGTTGTCGGGGAAATCA
TCGTCCTTTCCTTGGCTGCTCGCCTGTGTTGCCACCTGGATTCTGCGCGGGACGTCCTTCTGCTACGTCC
CTTCGGCCCTCAATCCAGCGGACCTTCCTTCCCGCGGCCTGCTGCCGGCTCTGCGGCCTCTTCCGCGTCT
TCGCCTTCGCCCTCAGACGAGTCGGATCTCCCTTTGGGCCGCCTCCCCGCGTCGACTTTAAGACCAATGA
CTTACAAGGCAGCTGTAGATCTTAGCCACTTTTTAAAAGAAAAGGGGGGACTGGAAGGGCTAATTCACTC
CCAACGAAGACAAGATCTGCTTTTTGCTTGTACTGGGTCTCTCTGGTTAGACCAGATCTGAGCCTGGGAG
CTCTCTGGCTAACTAGGGAACCCACTGCTTAAGCCTCAATAAAGCTTGCCTTGAGTGCTTCAAGTAGTGT
GTGCCCGTCTGTTGTGTGACTCTGGTAACTAGAGATCCCTCAGACCCTTTTAGTCAGTGTGGAAAATCTC
TAGCAGTACGTATAGTAGTTCATGTCATCTTATTATTCAGTATTTATAACTTGCAAAGAAATGAATATCA
GAGAGTGAGAGGAACTTGTTTATTGCAGCTTATAATGGTTACAAATAAAGCAATAGCATCACAAATTTCA
CAAATAAAGCATTTTTTTCACTGCATTCTAGTTGTGGTTTGTCCAAACTCATCAATGTATCTTATCATGT
CTGGCTCTAGCTATCCCGCCCCTAACTCCGCCCATCCCGCCCCTAACTCCGCCCAGTTCCGCCCATTCTC
CGCCCCATGGCTGACTAATTTTTTTTATTTATGCAGAGGCCGAGGCCGCCTCGGCCTCTGAGCTATTCCA
GAAGTAGTGAGGAGGCTTTTTTGGAGGCCTAGGGACGTACCCAATTCGCCCTATAGTGAGTCGTATTACG
CGCGCTCACTGGCCGTCGTTTTACAACGTCGTGACTGGGAAAACCCTGGCGTTACCCAACTTAATCGCCT
TGCAGCACATCCCCCTTTCGCCAGCTGGCGTAATAGCGAAGAGGCCCGCACCGATCGCCCTTCCCAACAG
TTGCGCAGCCTGAATGGCGAATGGG
[124 nt withheld, positions 10946-11069]
C
[91 nt withheld, positions 11071-11161]
A
[49 nt withheld, positions 11163-11211]
CCTTTGACGTTGGAGTCCACGTTCTTT
[37 nt withheld, positions 11239-11275]
ACCCTATCTCGGTCTATTCTTTTGATTTATAAGGGATTTTGCCGATTTCGGCCTATTGGTTAAAAAATGA
GCTGATTTAACAAAAATTTAACGCGAATTTTAACAAAATATTAACGCTTACAATTTAGGTGGCACTTTTC
GGGGAAATGTGCGCGGAACCCCTATTTGTTTATTTTTCTAAATACATTCAAATATGTATCCGCTCATGAG
ACAATAACCCTGATAAATGCTTCAATAATATTGAAAAAGGAAGAGTATGAGTATTCAACATTTCCGTGTC
GCCCTTATTCCCTTTTTTGCGGCATTTTGCCTTCCTGTTTTTGCTCACCCAGAAACGCTGGTGAAAGTAA
AAGATGCTGAAGATCAGTTGGGTGCACGAGTGGGTTACATCGAACTGGATCTCAACAGCGGTAAGATCCT
TGAGAGTTTTCGCCCCGAAGAACGTTTTCCAATGATGAGCACTTTTAAAGTTCTGCTATGTGGCGCGGTA
TTATCCCGTATTGACGCCGGGCAAGAGCAACTCGGTCGCCGCATACACTATTCTCAGAATGACTTGGTTG
AGTACTCACCAGTCACAGAAAAGCATCTTACGGATGGCATGACAGTAAGAGAATTATGCAGTGCTGCCAT
AACCATGAGTGATAACACTGCGGCCAACTTACTTCTGACAACGATCGGAGGACCGAAGGAGCTAACCGCT
TTTTTGCACAACATGGGGGATCATGTAACTCGCCTTGATCGTTGGGAACCGGAGCTGAATGAAGCCATAC
CAAACGACGAGCGTGACACCACGATGCCTGTAGCAATGGCAACAACGTTGCGCAAACTATTAACTGGCGA
ACTACTTACTCTAGCTTCCCGGCAACAATTAATAGACTGGATGGAGGCGGATAAAGTTGCAGGACCACTT
CTGCGCTCGGCCCTTCCGGCTGGCTGGTTTATTGCTGATAAATCTGGAGCCGGTGAGCGTGGGTCTCGCG
GTATCATTGCAGCACTGGGGCCAGATGGTAAGCCCTCCCGTATCGTAGTTATCTACACGACGGGGAGTCA
GGCAACTATGGATGAACGAAATAGACAGATCGCTGAGATAGGTGCCTCACTGATTAAGCATTGGTAACTG
TCAGACCAAGTTTACTCATATATACTTTAGATTGATTTAAAACTTCATTTTTAATTTAAAAGGATCTAGG
TGAAGATCCTTTTTGATAATCTCATGACCAAAATCCCTTAACGTGAGTTTTCGTTCCACTGAGCGTCAGA
CCCCGTAGAAAAGATCAAAGGATCTTCTTGAGATCCTTTTTTTCTGCGCGTAATCTGCTGCTTGCAAACA
AAAAAACCACCGCTACCAGCGGTGGTTTGTTTGCCGGATCAAGAGCTACCAACTCTTTTTCCGAAGGTAA
CTGGCTTCAGCAGAGCGCAGATACCAAATACTGTTCTTCTAGTGTAGCCGTAGTTAGGCCACCACTTCAA
GAACTCTGTAGCACCGCCTACATACCTCGCTCTGCTAATCCTGTTACCAGTGGCTGCTGCCAGTGGCGAT
AAGTCGTGTCTTACCGGGTTGGACTCAAGACGATAGTTACCGGATAAGGCGCAGCGGTCGGGCTGAACGG
GGGGTTCGTGCACACAGCCCAGCTTGGAGCGAACGACCTACACCGAACTGAGATACCTACAGCGTGAGCT
ATGAGAAAGCGCCACGCTTCCCGAAGGGAGAAAGGCGGACAGGTATCCGGTAAGCGGCAGGGTCGGAACA
GGAGAGCGCACGAGGGAGCTTCCAGGGGGAAACGCCTGGTATCTTTATAGTCCTGTCGGGTTTCGCCACC
TCTGACTTGAGCGTCGATTTTTGTGATGCTCGTCAGGGGGGCGGAGCCTATGGAAAAACGCCAGCAACGC
GGCCTTTTTACGGTTCCTGGCCTTTTGCTGGCCTTTTGCTCACATGTTCTTTCCTGCGTTATCCCCTGAT
TCTGTGGATAACCGTATTACCGCCTTTGAGTGAGCTGATACCGCTCGCCGCAGCCGAACGACCGAGCGCA
GCGAGTCAGTGAGCGAGGAAGCGGAAGAGCGCCCAATACGCAAACCGCCTCTCCCCGCGCGTTGGCCGAT
TCATTAATGCAGCTGGCACGACAGGTTTCCCGACTGGAAAGCGGGCAGTGAGCGCAACGCAATTAATGTG
AGTTAGCTCACTCATTAGGCACCCCAGGCTTTACACTTTATGCTTCCGGCTCGTATGTTGTGTGGAATTG
TGAGCGGATAACAATTTCACACAGGAAACAGCTATGACCATGATTACGCCAAGCGCGCAATTAACCCTCA
CTAAAGGGAACAAAAGCTGGAGCTGCAAGC
