>Addgene plasmid #57829 | pL-CRISPR.SFFV.PAC | addgene partial sequence | sequence record 93130 | hSpCas9-R1 5'-CGCTCGTGCTTCTTATCCTC-3'
AGCTGTCGTCCACCTTGGCCATCTCGTTGCTGAAGATCTCTTGCAGATAGCAGATCCGGTTCTTCCGTCT
GGTGTATCTTCTTCTGGCGGTTCTCTTCAGCCGGGTGGCCTCGGCTGTTTCGCCGCTGTCGAACAGCAGG
GCTCCGATCAGGTTCTTCTTGATGCTGTGCCGGTCGGTGTTGCCCAGCACCTTGAATTTCTTGCTGGGCA
CCTTGTACTCGTCGGTGATCACGGCCCAGCCCACAGAGTTGGTGCCGATGTCCAGGCCGATGCTGTACTT
CTTGTCGGCTGCTGGGACTCCGTGGATACCGACCTTCCGCTTCTTCTTTGGGGCCATCTTATCGTCATCG
TCTTTGTAATCCATGGTGGCGGATCCGACTCAGTCTGTCGGAGGACTGGCGCGCCGAGTGAGGGGTTGTG
AGCTCTTTTATAGAGCTCGGGAAGCAGAAGCGCGCGAACAGAAGCGAGAAGCAGGCTGATTGGTTAATTC
AAATAAGGCGCAGGGTCATTTCAGGTCCTTGGGGGAGCCTGGAAACATCTGATGGGTCTTAAGAAACTGC
TGAGGGTTGGGCCATATCTGGGGACCATCTGTTCTTGGCCTCGGGCCGGGGCCGAAACTGCGGTGACCAT
CTGTTCTTGGCCCCGGGCCGGGGCCGAAACTGCTCACCGCAGATATCCTGTTTGGCCCAACGTTAGCTAT
TTTCATGTACCCGCCCTTGATCTGAACTTC
