>Addgene plasmid #57829 | pL-CRISPR.SFFV.PAC | addgene partial sequence | sequence record 93132 | WPRE-R 5'-CATAGCGTAAAAGGAGCAACA-3'
ATCCAGAGGTTGATTGTCGACTTAACGCGTTCAGGCACCGGGCTTGCGGGTCATGCACCAGGTGCGCGGT
CCTTCGGGCACCTCGACGTCGGCGGTGACGGTGAAGCCGAGCCGCTCGTAGAAGGGGAGGTTGCGGGGCG
CGGAGGTCTCCAGGAAGGCGGGCACCCCGGCGCGCTCGGCCGCCTCCACTCCGGGGAGCACGACGGCGCT
GCCCAGACCCTTGCCCTGGTGGTCGGGCGAGACTCCGACGGTGGCCAGGAACCACGCGGGCTCCTTGGGC
CGGTGCGGCGCCAGGAGGCCTTCCATCTGTTGCTGCGCGGCCAGCCGGGAACCGCTCAACTCGGCCATGC
GCGGGCCGATCTCGGCGAACACCGCCCCCGCTTCGACGCTCTCCGGCGTGGTCCAGACCGCCACCGCGGC
GCCGTCGTCCGCGACCCACACCTTGCCGATGTCGAGCCCGACGCGCGTGAGGAAGAGTTCTTGCAGCTCG
GTGACCCGCTCGATGTGGCGGTCCGGATCGACGGTGTGGCGCGTGGCGGGGTAGTCGGCGAACGCGGCGG
CGAGGGTGCGTACGGCCCTGGGGACGTCGTCGCGGGTGGCGAGGCGCACCGTGGGCTTGTACTCGGTCAT
GGGGCCGGGGTTCTCCTCCACGTCGCCGGCCTGCTTCAGCAGGCTGAAGTTGGTGGCGCCGCTGCCGCTA
GCTTTCTTTTTCTTAGCTTGACCAGCTTTCTTA
