>Addgene plasmid #57829 | pL-CRISPR.SFFV.PAC | addgene partial sequence | sequence record 94469 | hU6-F 5'-GAGGGCCTATTTCCCATGATT-3'
AGGCTGTTAGAGAGATAATTAGAATTAATTTGACTGTAAACACAAAGATATTAGTACAAAATACGTGACG
TAGAAAGTAATAATTTCTTGGGTAGTTTGCAGTTTTAAAATTATGTTTTAAAATGGACTATCATATGCTT
ACCGTAACTTGAAAGTATTTCGATTTCTTGGCTTTATATATCTTGTGGAAAGGACGAAACACCGGAGACG
GTTGTAAATGAGCACACAAAATACACATGCTAAAATATTATATTCTATGACCTTTATAAAATCAACCAAA
ATCTTCTTTTTAATAACTTTAGTATCAATAATTAGAATTTTTATGTTCCTTTTTGCAAACTTTTAATAAA
AATGAGCAAAATAAAAAAACGCTAGTTTTAGTAACTCGCGTTGTTTTCTTCACCTTTAATAATAGCTACT
CCACCACTTGTTCCTAAGCGGTCAGCTCCTGCTTCAATCATTTTTTGAGCATCTTCAAATGTTCTAACTC
CACCAGCTGCTTTAACTAAAGCATTGTCTTTAACAACTGACTTCATTAGTTTAACATCTTCAAATGTTGC
ACCTGATTTTGAAAATCCTGTTGATGTTTTAACAAATTCTAATCCAGCTTCAACAGCTATTTCACAAGCT
TTCATGATTTCTTCTTTTGTTAATAAACAATTTTCCATAATACATTTAACAACATGTGATCCAGCTGCTT
TTTTTACAGCTTTCATGTCTTCTAAAACTAATTCATAATTTTTGTCTTTTAATGCACCAATATTTAATAC
CATATCAATTTCTGTTGCACCATCTTTAATTGCTTCAGAAACTTC
