>Addgene plasmid #57829 | pL-CRISPR.SFFV.PAC | addgene partial sequence | sequence record 94470 | hGata4-rev 5'-ATTGTGGATGAATACTGCC-3'
AGTTGATAACGGACTAGCCTTATTTTAACTTGCTATTTCTAGCTCTAAAACAGAGACGTACAAAAAAGAG
CAAGAAGCTAAAAAAGATTTAAAAATTATTTTTAGCGCAGTTAATGGAACAGGAACTAAATTTACCCCAA
AAATATTACGTGAATCAGGATATAACGTTATTGAGGTTGAAGAGCATGCATTTGAAGATGAAACATTTAA
AAATGTTGTAAATCCAAATCCAGAATTTGATCCTGCATGAAAAATACCGCTTGAATATGGTATTAAACAT
GATGCAGATATTATTATTATGAATGACCCAGATGCTGACAGATTTGGAATGGCAATAAAACATGATGGTC
ATTTTGTAAGATTAGATGGAAATCAAACAGGACCAATTTTAATTGATTGAAAATTATCAAATCTAAAACG
CTTAAATAGCATTCCAAAAAATCCGGCTCTATATTCAAGTTTTGTAACAAGTGATTTGGGTGATAGAATC
GCTCATGAAAAATATGGAGTTAATATTGTAAAAACTTTAACTGGATTTAAATGAATGGGTAGAGAAATTG
CTAAAGAAGAAGATAACGGATTAAATTTTGTTTTTGCTTATGAAGAAAGTTATGGATATGTAATTGATGA
CTCAGCTAGAGATAAAGATGGAATACAAGCTTCTATATTAATAGCAGAGGCTGCTTGATTTTATAAAA
